>Addgene plasmid #32886 | p6346 MSCV-CMV-Flag-HA-Brd4-1-444 | addgene full sequence | sequence record 140288 | Addgene NGS Result
AGCGCCCAATACGCAAACCGCCTCTCCCCGCGCGTTGGCCGATTCATTAATGCAGCTGGCACGACAGGTT
TCCCGACTGGAAAGCGGGCAGTGAGCGCAACGCAATTAATGTGAGTTAGCTCACTCATTAGGCACCCCAG
GCTTTACACTTTATGCTTCCGGCTCGTATGTTGTGTGGAATTGTGAGCGGATAACAATTTCACAATTCTC
CCCAGCTCTTTCTGCGCTGTCCATAATGAACTATTTCAGGAGTATTGGAGTATGTGGATTCAAAACAGTG
GCTAATTGAGTCAGGATTACTTAATATTCGACTCCTACCCTCAGAATGTTGTTCTCCAACTTCAAGAAAC
TGTTACCCATGAAAGACCCCCGCTGACGGGTAGTCAATCACTCAGAGGAGACCCTCCCAAGGAACAGCGA
GACCACAAGTCGGATGCAACTGCAAGAGGGTTTATTGGATACACGGGTACCCGGGCGACGCAGTCTATCG
GAGGACTGGCGCGCCGAGTGAGGGGTTGTGGGCTCTTTTATTGAGCTCGGGGAGCAGAAGCGCGCGAACA
GAAGCGAGAAGCGAACTGATTGGTTAGTTCAAATAAGGCACAGGGTCATTTCAGGTCCTTGGGGCACCCT
GGAAACATCTGATGGTTCTCTAGCTTGCCAAACCTACAGGTGGGGTCTTTCATTCCCCCCTTTTTCTGGA
GACTAAATAAAATCTTTTATTTTATCGATGCATGGGGTCGTGCGCTCCTTTCGGTCGGGCGCTGCGGGTC
GTGGGGCGGGCGTCAGGCACCGGGCTTGCGGGTCATGCACCAGGTGCGCGGTCCTTCGGGCACCTCGACG
TCGGCGGTGACGGTGAAGCCGAGCCGCTCGTAGAAGGGGAGGTTGCGGGGCGCGGAGGTCTCCAGGAAGG
CGGGCACCCCGGCGCGCTCGGCCGCCTCCACTCCGGGGAGCACGACGGCGCTGCCCAGACCCTTGCCCTG
GTGGTCGGGCGAGACGCCGACGGTGGCCAGGAACCACGCGGGCTCCTTGGGCCGGTGCGGCGCCAGGAGG
CCTTCCATCTGTTGCTGCGCGGCCAGCCGGGAACCGCTCAACTCGGCCATGCGCGGGCCGATCTCGGCGA
ACACCGCCCCCGCTTCGACGCTCTCCGGCGTGGTCCAGACCGCCACCGCGGCGCCGTCGTCCGCGACCCA
CACCTTGCCGATGTCGAGCCCGACGCGCGTGAGGAAGAGTTCTTGCAGCTCGGTGACCCGCTCGATGTGG
CGGTCCGGATCGACGGTGTGGCGCGTGGCGGGGTAGTCGGCGAACGCGGCGGCGAGGGTGCGTACGGCCC
TGGGGACGTCGTCGCGGGTGGCGAGGCGCACCGTGGGCTTGTACTCGGTCATGGTAAGCTTGGGCTGCAG
GTCGAAAGGCCCGGAGATGAGGAAGAGGAGAACAGCGCGGCAGACGTGCGCTTTTGAAGCGTGCAGAATG
CCGGGCCTCCGGAGGACCTTCGGGCGCCCGCCCCGCCCCTGAGCCCGCCCCTGAGCCCGCCCCCGGACCC
ACCCCTTCCCAGCCTCTGAGCCCAGAAAGCGAAGGAGCAAAGCTGCTATTGGCCGCTGCCCCAAAGGCCT
ACCCGCTTCCATTGCTCAGCGGTGCTGTCCATCTGCACGAGACTAGTGAGACGTGCTACTTCCATTTGTC
ACGTCCTGCACGACGCGAGCTGCGGGGCGGGGGGGAACTTCCTGACTAGGGGAGGAGTAGAAGGTGGCGC
GAAGGGGCCACCAAAGAACGGAGCCGGTTGGCGCCTACCGGTGGATGTGGAATGTGTGCGAGGCCAGAGG
CCACTTGTGTAGCGCCAAGTGCCCAGCGGGGCTGCTAAAGCGCATGCTCCAGACTGCCTTGGGAAAAGCG
CCTCCCCTACCCGGTAGAATTCGTTATCGAACCACTTTGTACAAGAAAGCTGGGTCGGCGCGCCCACCCT
TAGCGGGCCATGGCCACCACCTCATGGTCAGGAGGGTTGTACTTATAGCAGTTGGAGAACATCAATCGGA
CGTCAGCACCAAACTCCTGAGCATCACGGTACTCACGGGCCTCCAGTTTAGACTTGATTGTGCTCATGTC
CATGGGGTGCTTGATGATGTCACAGTAGTCGTGTAGGCCCAGTGCCTCCACGTCCACAGGCTTGTAGAAG
GGCCAGGCGTAGGCGGCGTGCTTCTTGGCAAACATCTCCTTGAGGATGCCGCTGCAGCACTTGAGCTGCT
CCGAGACCTTGCTGCTCTTCTCTGGTGCTGGGTGCTGCTGAGAGTCGGGCACGTCCTTCTTTGGAGGTTT
CACAGGCCGGCTGCTCTCCCGCCGCTGGCCCAGCTTGGTGGTCTTGGGCTCCGGGGGCAGCGAGGGTGGC
TCGTGAATGGGGTCAATGGTGGTGGGGGTGGTGGTGTCTGCTTTCCTCTTCACTCCCTTCTTTGTCTTCA
CAGGCTGTGGGGTGGCCGCGATGATGGGTGGGTGGCTCTGTACGGGCTGGGGAGCTGGAGCGGGTGGGGG
TTGTGGCTGGGGGGGCACTGGCGGGGGCGTCTGCAGTGGCTGGGGAGGCACCACTGTCATGACAGGGGTC
TGGACGATGAGGTCCGGGGTGACGGCAGGGAAGGGGTGAGGCGTGGCCTGCACAGGAGGAGGATTCGGCT
GAGGGGTCTGGGTCTGCGGAGGAGTCGATGCTTGAGTTGTGTTTGGTACCGTGGAAACGCCAGGTTTTGC
TGTCCCTGTTTCTTTCCTCCCACGTCCTCTTCCTTTTGCCTGGACTATCATGATCTCGGTTTCTTCTGTG
GGTAGCTCATTTATTTT
[300 nt withheld, positions 2818-3117]
CTGCCTCTTGGGCTTGTTAGGGTTGGAGGTCTCTGGGGGCGGGGGGTTGGTGCTGGCTGCGTTGGCTGGC
TGGGGTTGGGCCTGGGCCTGTGTTGTAGACATTTGGGAAGTTTCTAGTCCATCCCCCATTACTGGCAGAT
TTCTCAATCTCGTCCCAGGGCCGCTCTCCGCAGACATGGTGAAGGGGGCGGCCGCGGAGCCTGCTTTTTT
GTACAAACTTGTTTGATAACCTCGAGCAGCGTAATCTGGAACATCGTATGGGTATCCTCCATCGAGCTTG
TCATCGTCATCCTTGTAGTCCATGGTGGCAGATCCCCGGAGGCTGGATCGGTCCCGGTGTCTTCTATGGA
GGTCAAAACAGCGTGGATGGCGTCTCCAGGCGATCTGACGGTTCACTAAACGAGCTCGTCGACGATCTCT
ATCACTGATAGGGAGATCTCTATCACTGATAGGGAGAGCTCTGCTTATATAGACCTCCCACCGTACACGC
CTACCGCCCATTTGCGTCAATGGGGCGGAGTTGTTACGACATTTTGGAAAGTCCCGTTGATTTTGGTGCC
AAAACAAACTCCCATTGACGTCAATGGGGTGGAGACTTGGAAATCCCCGTGAGTCAAACCGCTATCCACG
CCCATTGATGTACTGCCAAAACCGCATCACCATGGTAATAGCGATGACTAATACGTAGATGTACTGCCAA
GTAGGAAAGTCCCATAAGGTCATGTACTGGGCATAATGCCAGGCGGGCCATTTACCGTCATTGACGTCAA
TAGGGGGCGTACTTGGCATATGATACACTTGATGTACTGCCAAGTGGGCAGTTTACCGTAAATACTCCAC
CCATTGACGTCAATGGAAAGTCCCTATTGGCGTTACTATGGGAACATACGTCATTATTGACGTCAATGGG
CGGGGGTCGTTGGGCGGTCAGCCAGGCGGGCCATTTACCGTAAGTTATGTAACGCGGAACTCCATATATG
GGCTATGAACTAATGACCCCGTAATTGATTACTATTAATAACTAGTCAATAATCAATGTCAAGGATCTAA
TTCCGGCGCCTAGAGAAGGAGTGAGGGCTGGATAAAGGGAGGATCGAGGCGGGGTCGAACGAGGAGGTTC
AAGGGGGAGAGACGGGGCGGATGGAGGAAGAGGAGGCGGAGGCTTAGGGTGTACAAAGGGCTTGACCCAG
GGAGGGGGGTCAAAAGCCAAGGCTTCCCAGGTCACGATGTAGGGGACCTGGTCTGGGTGTCCATGCGGGC
CAGGTGAAAAGACCTTGATCTTAACCTGGGTGATGAGGTCTCGGTTAAAGGTGCCGTCTCGCGGCCATCC
GACGTTAAAGGTTGGCCATTCTGCAGAGCAGAAGGTAACCCAACGTCTCTTCTTGACATCTACCGACTGG
TTGTGAGCGATCCGCTCGACATCTTTCCAGTGACCTAAGGTCAAACTTAAGGGAGTGGTAACAGTCTGGC
CCTAATTTTCAGACAAATACAGAAACACAGTCAGACAGAGACAACACAGAACGATGCTGCAGCGCTGCAG
CAGACAAGACGCGCGGCTTCGGTTCCAAACCGAAAGCAAAAATTCAGACGGAGGCGGGAACTGTTTTAGG
TTCTCGTCTCCTACCAGAACCACATATCCTGACGGGGTCGGATTCCACATCGACTCCCTTCCTCAGGTCG
GGCCACAAAAACGGCCCCCAAAGTCCCTGGGACGTCTCCCAGGGTTGCGGCCGGGTGTTCAGAACTCGTC
AGTTCCACCACGGGTCCGCCAGATACAGAGCTAGTTAGCTAACTAGTACAGACGCAGGCGCAAACATTAG
ATGCCGGCACAAACACGCACAAAGACAGAGACAGACACGAAACGACCGCTGGCCAGCTTACCTCCCGGCG
GGGGGGTCGGTGGTCCCTGGGCAGGGGTCTCCAAATCTCGGTGGAACCTCCAAATGAAAGACCCCCGAGG
TGGGCAGTCAATCAATCTGAGGAGACCCTCCCAAGGATCAGCGAGTCCACGATTCGGATGCAAACAGCAA
GAGGCTTTATTGGGAATACGGGTACCCGGGCGACGCAGTCTATCGGAGGACTGGCGCGCCGAGTGAGGGG
TTGTGGGCTCTTTTATTGAGCTCGGGGAGCAGAAGCGCGCGAACAGAAGCGAGAAGCGAACTGATTGGTT
AGTTCAAATAAGGCACAGGGTCATTTCAGGTCCTTGGGGCACCCTGGAAACATCTGATGGTTCTCTAGAA
ACTGCTGAGGGCGGGACCGCATCTGGGGACCATCTGTTCTTGGCCCTGAGCCGGGGCAGGAACTGCTTAC
CACAGATATCCTGTTTGGCCCATATTCTGCTGTCTCTCTGTTCCTAACCTTGATCTGAACTTCTCTATTC
TCAGTTATGTATTTTCCATGCCTTGCAAAATGGCGTTACTTAAGCTAGCTTGCCAAACCTACAGGTGGGG
TCTTTCATTCCCCCCTTTTTCTGGAGACTAAATAAAATCTTTTATTTTATCTATGGCTCGTACTCTATAG
GCTTCAGCTGGTGATATTGTTGAGTCAAAACTAGAGCCTGGACCACTGATATCCTGTCTTTAACAAATTG
GACTAATCGCCTCTACGCCGGACGCATCGTGGCCGGCATCACCGGCGCCACAGGTGCGGTTGCTGGCGCC
TATATCGCCGACATCACCGATGGGGAAGATCGGGCTCGCCACTTCGGGCTCATGAGCGCTTGTTTCGGCG
TGGGTATGGTGGCAGGCCCCGTGGCCGGGGGACTGTTGGGCGCCATCTCCTTGCATGCACCATTCCTTGC
GCCGTCGTTTTACAACGTCGTGACTGGGAAAACCCTGGCGTTACCCAACTTAATCGCCTTGCAGCACATC
CCCCTTTCGCCAGCTGGCGTAATAGCGAAGAGGCCCGCACCGATCGCCCTTCCCAACAGTTGCGCAGCCT
GAATGGCGAATGGCGCCTGATGCGGTATTTTCTCCTTACGCATCTGTGCGGTATTTCACACCGCATATGG
TGCACTCTCAGTACAATCTGCTCTGATGCCGCATAGTTAAGCCAGCCCCGACACCCGCCAACACCCGCTG
ACGCGCCCTGACGGGCTTGTCTGCTCCCGGCATCCGCTTACAGACAAGCTGTGACCGTCTCCGGGAGCTG
CATGTGTCAGAGGTTTTCACCGTCATCACCGAAACGCGCGAGACGAAAGGGCCTCGTGATACGCCTATTT
TTATAGGTTAATGTCATGATAATAATGGTTTCTTAGACGTCAGGTGGCACTTTTCGGGGAAATGTGCGCG
GAACCCCTATTTGTTTATTTTTCTAAATACATTCAAATATGTATCCGCTCATGAGACAATAACCCTGATA
AATGCTTCAATAATATTGAAAAAGGAAGAGTATGAGTATTCAACATTTCCGTGTCGCCCTTATTCCCTTT
TTTGCGGCATTTTGCCTTCCTGTTTTTGCTCACCCAGAAACGCTGGTGAAAGTAAAAGATGCTGAAGATC
AGTTGGGTGCACGAGTGGGTTACATCGAACTGGATCTCAACAGCGGTAAGATCCTTGAGAGTTTTCGCCC
CGAAGAACGTTTTCCAATGATGAGCACTTTTAAAGTTCTGCTATGTGGCGCGGTATTATCCCGTATTGAC
GCCGGGCAAGAGCAACTCGGTCGCCGCATACACTATTCTCAGAATGACTTGGTTGAGTACTCACCAGTCA
CAGAAAAGCATCTTACGGATGGCATGACAGTAAGAGAATTATGCAGTGCTGCCATAACCATGAGTGATAA
CACTGCGGCCAACTTACTTCTGACAACGATCGGAGGACCGAAGGAGCTAACCGCTTTTTTGCACAACATG
GGGGATCATGTAACTCGCCTTGATCGTTGGGAACCGGAGCTGAATGAAGCCATACCAAACGACGAGCGTG
ACACCACGATGCCTGTAGCAATGGCAACAACGTTGCGCAAACTATTAACTGGCGAACTACTTACTCTAGC
TTCCCGGCAACAATTAATAGACTGGATGGAGGCGGATAAAGTTGCAGGACCACTTCTGCGCTCGGCCCTT
CCGGCTGGCTGGTTTATTGCTGATAAATCTGGAGCCGGTGAGCGTGGGTCTCGCGGTATCATTGCAGCAC
TGGGGCCAGATGGTAAGCCCTCCCGTATCGTAGTTATCTACACGACGGGGAGTCAGGCAACTATGGATGA
ACGAAATAGACAGATCGCTGAGATAGGTGCCTCACTGATTAAGCATTGGTAACTGTCAGACCAAGTTTAC
TCATATATACTTTAGATTGATTTAAAACTTCATTTTTAATTTAAAAGGATCTAGGTGAAGATCCTTTTTG
ATAATCTCATGACCAAAATCCCTTAACGTGAGTTTTCGTTCCACTGAGCGTCAGACCCCGTAGAAAAGAT
CAAAGGATCTTCTTGAGATCCTTTTTTTCTGCGCGTAATCTGCTGCTTGCAAACAAAAAAACCACCGCTA
CCAGCGGTGGTTTGTTTGCCGGATCAAGAGCTACCAACTCTTTTTCCGAAGGTAACTGGCTTCAGCAGAG
CGCAGATACCAAATACTGTTCTTCTAGTGTAGCCGTAGTTAGGCCACCACTTCAAGAACTCTGTAGCACC
GCCTACATACCTCGCTCTGCTAATCCTGTTACCAGTGGCTGCTGCCAGTGGCGATAAGTCGTGTCTTACC
GGGTTGGACTCAAGACGATAGTTACCGGATAAGGCGCAGCGGTCGGGCTGAACGGGGGGTTCGTGCACAC
AGCCCAGCTTGGAGCGAACGACCTACACCGAACTGAGATACCTACAGCGTGAGCTATGAGAAAGCGCCAC
GCTTCCCGAAGGGAGAAAGGCGGACAGGTATCCGGTAAGCGGCAGGGTCGGAACAGGAGAGCGCACGAGG
GAGCTTCCAGGGGGAAACGCCTGGTATCTTTATAGTCCTGTCGGGTTTCGCCACCTCTGACTTGAGCGTC
GATTTTTGTGATGCTCGTCAGGGGGGCGGAGCCTATGGAAAAACGCCAGCAACGCGGCCTTTTTACGGTT
CCTGGCCTTTTGCTGGCCTTTTGCTCACATGTTCTTTCCTGCGTTATCCCCTGATTCTGTGGATAACCGT
ATTACCGCCTTTGAGTGAGCTGATACCGCTCGCCGCAGCCGAACGACCGAGCGCAGCGAGTCAGTGAGCG
AGGAAGCGGAAG
Features (pLannotate 1.2.2; 29 found; start..end, strand, type, name):
      2..94      +  CDS            lacI (fragment): lac repressor; lacI; The lac repressor binds to the lac operator to inhibit transcription in E. coli. This inhibition can be relieved by adding lactose or isopropyl-β-D-thiogalactopyranoside (IPTG).
    107..128     +  protein_bind   CAP binding site: CAP binding activates transcription in the presence of cAMP. E. coli catabolite activator protein
    143..173     +  promoter       lac promoter: promoter for the E. coli lac operon
    181..197     +  protein_bind   lac operator: The lac repressor binds to the lac operator to inhibit transcription in E. coli. This inhibition can be relieved by adding lactose or isopropyl-β-D-thiogalactopyranoside (IPTG). lac repressor encoded by lacI
    359..653     -  LTR            3' LTR (ΔU3) (fragment): self-inactivating 3' long terminal repeat (LTR) from Moloney murine leukemia virus
    650..684     -  LTR            3' LTR (ΔU3) (fragment): self-inactivating 3' long terminal repeat (LTR) from Moloney murine leukemia virus
    783..1382    -  CDS            PuroR: puromycin N-acetyltransferase; pac from Streptomyces alboniger; confers resistance to puromycin
   1403..1902    -  promoter       PGK promoter: mouse phosphoglycerate kinase 1 promoter
   1921..1945    +  protein_bind   attB2: mutant version of attB; recombination site for the Gateway® BP reaction BP Clonase™
   1963..3294    -  CDS            BRD4 (fragment) (sequence partly withheld): BRD4_HUMAN - Also known as HUNK1. Experimental evidence at protein level: Swiss-Prot protein existence level 1. [Isoform B]: Acts as a chromatin insulator in the DNA damage response pathway. Inhibits DNA damage response signaling by recruiting the condensin-2 complex to acetylated histones, leading to chromatin structure remodeling, insulating the region from DNA damage response by limiting spreading of histone H2AX/H2A.x phosphorylation. From Homo sapiens (Human).
   3315..3339    -  protein_bind   attB1: mutant version of attB; recombination site for the Gateway® BP reaction BP Clonase™
   3355..3381    -  CDS            3xHA (fragment): three tandem HA epitope tags
   3394..3414    -  CDS            FLAG (fragment): FLAG® epitope tag, followed by an enterokinase cleavage site
   3491..3524    -  promoter       TRE3GV promoter (fragment): 3rd-generation Tet-responsive promoter that can be activated by binding of Tet-On® 3G, optimized for retroviral and lentiviral vectors
   3532..3551    -  promoter       PLtetO-1 promoter (fragment): modified phage lambda PL promoter with tet operator sites (Lutz and Bujard, 1997)
   3553..3572    -  promoter       PLtetO-1 promoter (fragment): modified phage lambda PL promoter with tet operator sites (Lutz and Bujard, 1997)
   3574..3777    -  promoter       CMV promoter: human cytomegalovirus (CMV) immediate early promoter
   3778..4157    -  enhancer       CMV enhancer: human cytomegalovirus immediate early enhancer
   4172..4588    -  CDS            gag (truncated): truncated Moloney murine leukemia virus (MMLV) gag gene lacking the start codon
   4655..4996    -  misc_feature   MESV Ψ: packaging signal of murine embryonic stem cell virus
   5060..5576    -  LTR            5' LTR: 5' long terminal repeat from murine embryonic stem cell virus
   5618..5716    -  CDS            env (fragment): murine leukemia virus gPr80 envelope polyprotein precursor; env; proteolytically cleaved into gp70SU and p15TM subunits
   5717..5918    +  CDS            TcR (fragment): tetracycline efflux protein; tet; confers resistance to tetracycline
   5918..6067    +  CDS            lacZα (fragment): LacZα fragment of β-galactosidase; lacZ fragment
   6073..6172    -  misc_feature   bom (fragment): basis of mobility region from pBR322
   6274..6309    -  CDS            rop (fragment): Rop protein, which maintains plasmids at low copy number; rop
   6404..6508    +  promoter       AmpR promoter: bla
   6509..7369    +  CDS            AmpR: β-lactamase; bla; confers resistance to ampicillin, carbenicillin, and related antibiotics
   7540..8128    +  rep_origin     ori: high-copy-number ColE1/pMB1/pBR322/pUC origin of replication
