[The description below was written by a language model from this plasmid's Addgene catalogue record and pLannotate feature annotations shown in this document.]
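Description:
p6346 MSCV-CMV-Flag-HA-Brd4-1-444 is a murine stem cell virus (MSCV)-based retroviral vector for expressing an epitope-tagged N-terminal fragment of human BRD4 in mammalian cells. The 8.3 kb plasmid is propagated in E. coli through a ColE1/pUC-type origin and selected with ampicillin via the β-lactamase gene. Short remnants of lacI, lacZα, tetracycline resistance, rop and bom sequences in the annotation are leftovers of the plasmid's cloning history rather than functional parts.

The retroviral unit runs from the MESV-type 5' LTR through the Ψ packaging signal and a truncated, start-codon-less gag segment, which together support packaging of the genomic RNA when the plasmid is introduced into a packaging cell line. It ends at a 3' LTR that the annotation matches in fragments to a U3-deleted MoMLV LTR. Within it, an internal CMV enhancer/promoter drives the payload. Small matches to tet operator-containing promoters lie just downstream of the CMV promoter, suggesting tet operator sequences at that position, although the catalogue entry lists the promoter only as CMV. The open reading frame begins with backbone-encoded Flag and HA tags, followed by an attB1 site, the 1,332 bp BRD4 insert corresponding to residues 1–444, and attB2, reflecting Gateway recombination of the insert into a destination vector. A separate mouse PGK promoter drives puromycin N-acetyltransferase, allowing selection of stably transduced cells.

The tandem Flag-HA tag suits detection and sequential affinity purification. In line with the associated publication on BRD4 domains and their interaction partners, the construct serves as a truncation used to map which regions of BRD4 recruit particular proteins or mediate transcriptional activation.
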