Addgene plasmid #32886: p6346 MSCV-CMV-Flag-HA-Brd4-1-444
Depositing lab: Peter Howley. Depositing organization: Harvard Medical School. Publication: The Brd4 Extraterminal Domain Confers Transcription Activation Independent of pTEFb by Recruiting Multiple Proteins, Including NSD3. Rahman S, Sowa ME, Ottinger M, Smith JA, Shi Y, Harper JW, Howley PM. Mol Cell Biol. 2011 Jul . 31(13):2641-52. 10.1128/MCB.01341-10 PubMed 21555454.
Backbone
  Vector backbone: MSCV-CMV
  Vector type: Mammalian Expression, Retroviral
Growth in bacteria
  Bacterial resistance: Ampicillin, 100 μg/mL
  Growth temperature: 37°C
  Growth strain: DH5alpha
  Copy number: Unknown
Gene/Insert
  Gene/Insert name: Brd4
  Species: H. sapiens (human)
  Insert size (bp): 1332
  Entrez Gene: BRD4 (a.k.a. CAP, CDLS6, FSHRG4, HUNK1, HUNKI, MCAP)
  Promoter: CMV
  Tag / fusion protein: Flag (N terminal on backbone); HA (N terminal on backbone)
  Cloning method: Gateway Cloning
  Sequencing primers: 5′ CMVf; 3′ MSCV-2
Terms and licenses: Academic/Nonprofit Terms; Industry Terms: Not Available to Industry
How to cite: p6346 MSCV-CMV-Flag-HA-Brd4-1-444 was a gift from Peter Howley (Addgene plasmid # 32886 ; http://n2t.net/addgene:32886 ; RRID:Addgene_32886)
