>Addgene plasmid #32886 | p6346 MSCV-CMV-Flag-HA-Brd4-1-444 | addgene partial sequence | sequence record 39734 | CMV-F 5'-CGCAAATGGGCGGTAGGCGTG-3'
GCGACTCTCCTATCAGTGATAGAGATCTCCCTATCAGTGATAGAGATCGTCGACGAGCTCGTTTAGTGAA
CCGTCAGATCGCCTGGAGACGCCATCCACGCTGTTTTGACCTCCATAGAAGACACCGGGACCGATCCAGC
CTCCGGGGATCTGCCACCATGGACTACAAGGATGACGATGACAAGCTCGATGGAGGATACCCATACGATG
TTCCAGATTACGCTGCTCGAGGTTATCAAACAAGTTTGTACAAAAAAGCAGGCTCCGCGGCCGCCCCCTT
CACCATGTCTGCGGAGAGCGGCCCTGGGACGAGATTGAGAAATCTGCCAGTAATGGGGGATGGACTAGAA
ACTTCCCAAATGTCTACAACACAGGCCCAGGCCCAACCCCAGCCAGCCAACGCAGCCAGCACCAACCCCC
CGCCCCCAGAGACCTCCAACCCTAACAAGCCCAAGAGGCAG
[184 nt withheld, positions 462-645]
