>Addgene plasmid #32886 | p6346 MSCV-CMV-Flag-HA-Brd4-1-444 | addgene partial sequence | sequence record 42227 | MSCV-rev 5'-CAGCGGGGCTGCTAAAGCGCATGC-3'
ACCCGGTAGAATTCGTTATCGAACCACTTTGTACAAGAAAGCTGGGTCGGCGCGCCCACCCTTAGCGGGC
CATGGCCACCACCTCATGGTCAGGAGGGTTGTACTTATAGCAGTTGGAGAACATCAATCGGACGTCAGCA
CCAAACTCCTGAGCATCACGGTACTCACGGGCCTCCAGTTTAGACTTGATTGTGCTCATGTCCATGGGGT
GCTTGATGATGTCACAGTAGTCGTGTAGGCCCAGTGCCTCCACGTCCACAGGCTTGTAGAAGGGCCAGGC
GTAGGCGGCGTGCTTCTTGGCAAACATCTCCTTGAGGATGCCGCTGCAGCACTTGAGCTGCTCCGAGACC
TTGCTGCTCTTCTCTGGTGCTGGGTGCTGCTGAGAGTCGGGCACGTCCTTCTTTGGAGGTTTCACAGGCC
GGCTGCTCTCCCGCCGCTGGCCCAGCTTGGTGGTCTTGGGCTCCGGGGGCAGCGAGGGTGGCTCGTGAAT
GGGGTCAATGGTGGTGGGGGTGGTGGTGT
